>Addgene plasmid #125214 | pBS_KS_attB2_SA(0)_T2AGeneSwitch | addgene full sequence | sequence record 244669 | Addgene NGS Result
GAAACCTGTCGTGCCAGCTGCATTAATGAATCGGCCAACGCGCGGGGAGAGGCGGTTTGCGTATTGGGCG
CTCTTCCGCTTCCTCGCTCACTGACTCGCTGCGCTCGGTCGTTCGGCTGCGGCGAGCGGTATCAGCTCAC
TCAAAGGCGGTAATACGGTTATCCACAGAATCAGGGGATAACGCAGGAAAGAACATGTGAGCAAAAGGCC
AGCAAAAGGCCAGGAACCGTAAAAAGGCCGCGTTGCTGGCGTTTTTCCATAGGCTCCGCCCCCCTGACGA
GCATCACAAAAATCGACGCTCAAGTCAGAGGTGGCGAAACCCGACAGGACTATAAAGATACCAGGCGTTT
CCCCCTGGAAGCTCCCTCGTGCGCTCTCCTGTTCCGACCCTGCCGCTTACCGGATACCTGTCCGCCTTTC
TCCCTTCGGGAAGCGTGGCGCTTTCTCATAGCTCACGCTGTAGGTATCTCAGTTCGGTGTAGGTCGTTCG
CTCCAAGCTGGGCTGTGTGCACGAACCCCCCGTTCAGCCCGACCGCTGCGCCTTATCCGGTAACTATCGT
CTTGAGTCCAACCCGGTAAGACACGACTTATCGCCACTGGCAGCAGCCACTGGTAACAGGATTAGCAGAG
CGAGGTATGTAGGCGGTGCTACAGAGTTCTTGAAGTGGTGGCCTAACTACGGCTACACTAGAAGAACAGT
ATTTGGTATCTGCGCTCTGCTGAAGCCAGTTACCTTCGGAAAAAGAGTTGGTAGCTCTTGATCCGGCAAA
CAAACCACCGCTGGTAGCGGTGGTTTTTTTGTTTGCAAGCAGCAGATTACGCGCAGAAAAAAAGGATCTC
AAGAAGATCCTTTGATCTTTTCTACGGGGTCTGACGCTCAGTGGAACGAAAACTCACGTTAAGGGATTTT
GGTCATGAGATTATCAAAAAGGATCTTCACCTAGATCCTTTTAAATTAAAAATGAAGTTTTAAATCAATC
TAAAGTATATATGAGTAAACTTGGTCTGACAGTTACCAATGCTTAATCAGTGAGGCACCTATCTCAGCGA
TCTGTCTATTTCGTTCATCCATAGTTGCCTGACTCCCCGTCGTGTAGATAACTACGATACGGGAGGGCTT
ACCATCTGGCCCCAGTGCTGCAATGATACCGCGAGACCCACGCTCACCGGCTCCAGATTTATCAGCAATA
AACCAGCCAGCCGGAAGGGCCGAGCGCAGAAGTGGTCCTGCAACTTTATCCGCCTCCATCCAGTCTATTA
ATTGTTGCCGGGAAGCTAGAGTAAGTAGTTCGCCAGTTAATAGTTTGCGCAACGTTGTTGCCATTGCTAC
AGGCATCGTGGTGTCACGCTCGTCGTTTGGTATGGCTTCATTCAGCTCCGGTTCCCAACGATCAAGGCGA
GTTACATGATCCCCCATGTTGTGCAAAAAAGCGGTTAGCTCCTTCGGTCCTCCGATCGTTGTCAGAAGTA
AGTTGGCCGCAGTGTTATCACTCATGGTTATGGCAGCACTGCATAATTCTCTTACTGTCATGCCATCCGT
AAGATGCTTTTCTGTGACTGGTGAGTACTCAACCAAGTCATTCTGAGAATAGTGTATGCGGCGACCGAGT
TGCTCTTGCCCGGCGTCAATACGGGATAATACCGCGCCACATAGCAGAACTTTAAAAGTGCTCATCATTG
GAAAACGTTCTTCGGGGCGAAAACTCTCAAGGATCTTACCGCTGTTGAGATCCAGTTCGATGTAACCCAC
TCGTGCACCCAACTGATCTTCAGCATCTTTTACTTTCACCAGCGTTTCTGGGTGAGCAAAAACAGGAAGG
CAAAATGCCGCAAAAAAGGGAATAAGGGCGACACGGAAATGTTGAATACTCATACTCTTCCTTTTTCAAT
ATTATTGAAGCATTTATCAGGGTTATTGTCTCATGAGCGGATACATATTTGAATGTATTTAGAAAAATAA
ACAAATAGGGGTTCCGCGCACATTTCCCCGAAAAGTGCCACCTAAATTGTAAGCGTTAATATTTTGTTAA
AATTCGCGTTAAATTTTTGTTAAATCAGCTCATTTTTTAACCAATAGGCCGAAATCGGCAAAATCCCTTA
TAAATCAAAAGAATAGACCGAGATAGGGT
[37 nt withheld, positions 2130-2166]
AAAGAACGTGGACTCCAACGTCAAAGG
[49 nt withheld, positions 2194-2242]
T
[91 nt withheld, positions 2244-2334]
G
[124 nt withheld, positions 2336-2459]
CCCATTCGCCATTCAGGCTGCGCAACTGTTGGGAAGGGCGATCGGTGCGGGCCTCTTCGCTATTACGCCA
GCTGGCGAAAGGGGGATGTGCTGCAAGGCGATTAAGTTGGGTAACGCCAGGGTTTTCCCAGTCACGACGT
TGTAAAACGACGGCCAGTGAGCGCGCGTAATACGACTCACTATAGGGCGAATTGGAGCTCGCTAGCGATG
TAGGTCACGGTCTCGAAGCCGCGGTGCGGGTGCCAGGGCGTGCCCTTGGGCTCCCCGGGCGCGTACTCCA
CCTCACCCATCTGGTCCATCATGATGGTCGACTCTAGAAGTCGATCCAACATGGCGACTTGTCCCATCCC
CGGCATGTTTAAATATACTAATTATTCTTGAACTAATTTTAATCAACCGATTTATCTCTCTTCCGCAGGT
GGGAGGTTCCGGTGGAAGCGGAGGTAGCGGCGGATCCGAAGGACGCGGAAGCCTGTTGACGTGCGGAGAT
GTGGAAGAGAATCCAGGACCGATGAAGCTACTGTCTTCTATCGAACAAGCATGCGATATTTGCCGACTTA
AAAAGCTCAAGTGCTCCAAAGAAAAACCGAAGTGCGCCAAGTGTCTGAAGAACAACTGGGAGTGTCGCTA
CTCTCCCAAAACCAAAAGGTCTCCGCTGACTAGGGCACATCTGACAGAAGTGGAATCAAGGCTAGAAAGA
CTGGAACAGCTATTTCTACTGATTTTTCCTCGAGAAGACCTTGACATGATTTTGAAAATGGATTCTTTAC
AGGATATAAAAGCATTGTTAGAATTCCCGGGTGTCGACCAGAAAAAGTTCAATAAAGTCAGAGTTGTGAG
AGCACTGGATGCTGTTGCTCTCCCACAGCCAGTGGGCGTTCCAAATGAAAGCCAAGCCCTAAGCCAGAGA
TTCACTTTTTCACCAGGTCAAGACATACAGTTGATTCCACCACTGATCAACCTGTTAATGAGCATTGAAC
CAGATGTGATCTATGCAGGACATGACAACACAAAACCTGACACCTCCAGTTCTTTGCTGACAAGTCTTAA
TCAACTAGGCGAGAGGCAACTTCTTTCAGTAGTCAAGTGGTCTAAATCATTGCCAGGTTTTCGAAACTTA
CATATTGATGACCAGATAACTCTCATTCAGTATTCTTGGATGAGCTTAATGGTGTTTGGTCTAGGATGGA
GATCCTACAAACACGTCAGTGGGCAGATGCTGTATTTTGCACCTGATCTAATACTAAATGAACAGCGGAT
GAAAGAATCATCATTCTATTCATTATGCCTTACCATGTGGCAGATCCCACAGGAGTTTGTCAAGCTTCAA
GTTAGCCAAGAAGAGTTCCTCTGTATGAAAGTATTGTTACTTCTTAATACAATTCCTTTGGAAGGGCTAC
GAAGTCAAACCCAGTTTGAGGAGATGAGGTCAAGCTACATTAGAGAGCTCATCAAGGCAATTGGTTTGAG
GCAAAAAGGAGTTGTGTCGAGCTCACAGCGTTTCTATCAACTTACAAAACTTCTTGATAACTTGCATGAT
CTTGTCAAACAACTTCATCTGTACTGCTTGAATACATTTATCCAGTCCCGGGCACTGAGTGTTGAATTTC
CAGAAATGATGTCTGAAGTTATTGCTGGGTCGACGAGATATCAAGCAGAATTCCAGTACCTGCCAGATAC
AGACGATCGTCACCGGATTGAGGAGAAACGTAAAAGGACATATGAGACCTTCAAGAGCATCATGAAGAAG
AGTCCTTTCAGCGGACCCACCGACCCCCGGCCTCCACCTCGACGCATTGCTGTGCCTTCCCGCAGCTCAG
CTTCTGTCCCCAAGCCAGCACCCCAGCCCTATCCCTTTACGTCATCCCTGAGCACCATCAACTATGATGA
GTTTCCCACCATGGTGTTTCCTTCTGGGCAGATCAGCCAGGCCTCGGCCTTGGCCCCGGCCCCTCCCCAA
GTCCTGCCCCAGGCTCCAGCCCCTGCCCCTGCTCCAGCCATGGTATCAGCTCTGGCCCAGGCCCCAGCCC
CTGTCCCAGTCCTAGCCCCAGGCCCTCCTCAGGCTGTGGCCCCACCTGCCCCCAAGCCCACCCAGGCTGG
GGAAGGAACGCTGTCAGAGGCCCTGCTGCAGCTGCAGTTTGATGATGAAGACCTGGGGGCCTTGCTTGGC
AACAGCACAGACCCAGCTGTGTTCACAGACCTGGCATCCGTCGACAACTCCGAGTTTCAGCAGCTGCTGA
ACCAGGGCATACCTGTGGCCCCCCACACAACTGAGCCCATGCTGATGGAGTACCCTGAGGCTATAACTCG
CCTAGTGACAGGGGCCCAGAGGCCCCCCGACCCAGCTCCTGCTCCACTGGGGGCCCCGGGGCTCCCCAAT
GGCCTCCTTTCAGGAGATGAAGACTTCTCCTCCATTGCGGACATGGACTTCTCAGCCCTGCTGAGTCAGA
TCAGCTCCTAAGGGGGTGACGCCTGCCCTCCCCAGAGCACTGGGTTGCAGGGGATTGAAGCCCTCCAAAA
GCACTTACGGATTCTGGTGGGGTGTGTTCCAACTGCCCCCAACTTTGTGGATGTCTTCCTTGGAGGGGGG
AGCCATATTTTATTCTTTTATTGTCAGTATCTGTATCTCTCTCTCTTTTTGGAGGTGCTTAAGCAGAAGC
ATTAACTTCTCTGGAAAGGGGGGAGCTGGGGAAACTCAAACTTTTCCCCTGTCCTGATGGTCAGCTCCCT
TCTCTGTAGGGAACTCTGGGGTCCCCCATCCCCATCCTCCAGCTTCTGGTACTCTCCTAGAGACAGAAGC
AGGCTGGAGGTAAGGCCTTTGAGCCCACAAAGCCTTATCAAGTGTCTTCCATCATGGATTCATTACAGCT
TAATCAAAATAACGCCCCAGATACCAGCCCCTGTATGGCACTGGCATTGTCCCTGTGCCTAACACCAGCG
TTTGAGGGGCTGGCCTTCCTGCCCTACAGAGGTCTCTGCCGGCTCTTTCCTTGCTCAACCATGGCTGAAG
GAAACCAGTGCAACAGCACTGGCTCTCTCCAGGATCCGACGCGTCGAGCTTATCGATACCGTCGACTAAA
GCCAAATAGAAAATTATTCAGTTCCTGGCTTAAGTTTTTAAAAGTGATATTATTTATTTGGTTGTAACCA
ACCAAAAGAATGTAAATAACTAATACATAATTATGTTAGTTTTAAGTTAGCAACAAATTGATTTTAGCTA
TATTAGCTACTTGGTTAATAAATAGAATATATTTATTTAAAGATAATTGCGTTTTTATTGTCAGGGAGTG
AGTTTGCTTAAAAACTCGTTTAGATCCACTAGTTCTAGAGCGGCCGGATCCGGAGGTAGCGGTGGAAGCG
GAGGTTCCGGCGAGGTAAGTTATTGAACAATGGCATCAAATGCCTTCATCATCACTACCCTTTAGCCCTT
AAGACCCCACAATGACCTTACCCACTCAGAGAAAAAAGTAAATATGAAAGCCCATTTGAACTTCTAAGCT
TGTCGACCATCATGATGGACCAGATGGGTGAGGTGGAGTACGCGCCCGGGGAGCCCAAGGGCACGCCCTG
GCACCCGCACCGCGGCTTCGAGACCGTGACCTACATCATGCATGGTACCCAGCTTTTGTTCCCTTTAGTG
AGGGTTAATTGCGCGCTTGGCGTAATCATGGTCATAGCTGTTTCCTGTGTGAAATTGTTATCCGCTCACA
ATTCCACACAACATACGAGCCGGGAGCATAAAGTGTAAAGCCTGGGGTGCCTAATGAGTGAGCTAACTCA
CATTAATTGCGTTGCGCTCACTGCCCGCTTTCCAGTCGG
Features (pLannotate 1.2.2; 18 found; start..end, strand, type, name):
    254..842     -  rep_origin     ori: high-copy-number ColE1/pMB1/pBR322/pUC origin of replication
   1013..1873    -  CDS            AmpR: β-lactamase; bla; confers resistance to ampicillin, carbenicillin, and related antibiotics
   1874..1978    -  promoter       AmpR promoter: bla
   2031..2459    -  rep_origin     f1 ori (sequence partly withheld): f1 bacteriophage origin of replication; arrow indicates direction of (+) strand synthesis
   2464..2619    -  CDS            lacZα (fragment): LacZα fragment of β-galactosidase; lacZ fragment
   2627..2645    +  promoter       T7 promoter: promoter for bacteriophage T7 RNA polymerase
   2681..2750    +  protein_bind   attB: attB site for the φC31 integrase (Groth et al., 2000) phage φC31 integrase
   2971..3249    +  CDS            GAL4 DNA binding domain (fragment): DNA binding domain of the GAL4 transcriptional activator; Saccharomyces cerevisiae GAL4 (truncated)
   3271..4095    +  CDS            PGR (fragment): PRGR_SHEEP - Also known as NR3C3. Experimental evidence at transcript level: Swiss-Prot protein existence level 2. The steroid hormones and their receptors are involved in the regulation of eukaryotic gene expression and affect cellular proliferation and differentiation in target tissues. Transcriptional activator of several progesteron-dependent promoters in a variety of cell types. Involved in activation of SRC-dependent MAPK signaling on hormone stimulation. From Ovis aries (Sheep).
   4546..4917    +  CDS            RelA (p65) AD: transcriptional activation domain of human RelA, also known as p65 (O'Shea and Perkins, 2008)
   5516..5535    +  misc_feature   MCS (fragment): pBluescript multiple cloning site
   5772..5795    -  misc_feature   MCS (fragment): pBluescript multiple cloning site
   5982..6051    -  protein_bind   attB: attB site for the φC31 integrase (Groth et al., 2000) phage φC31 integrase
   6091..6109    -  promoter       T3 promoter: promoter for bacteriophage T3 RNA polymerase
   6154..6170    -  protein_bind   lac operator: The lac repressor binds to the lac operator to inhibit transcription in E. coli. This inhibition can be relieved by adding lactose or isopropyl-β-D-thiogalactopyranoside (IPTG). lac repressor encoded by lacI
   6178..6208    -  promoter       lac promoter: promoter for the E. coli lac operon
   6223..6244    -  protein_bind   CAP binding site: CAP binding activates transcription in the presence of cAMP. E. coli catabolite activator protein
   6257..71      -  CDS            lacI (fragment) (across the origin): lac repressor; lacI; The lac repressor binds to the lac operator to inhibit transcription in E. coli. This inhibition can be relieved by adding lactose or isopropyl-β-D-thiogalactopyranoside (IPTG).
