[The description below was written by a language model from this plasmid's Addgene catalogue record and pLannotate feature annotations shown in this document.]
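Description:
pBS_KS_attB2_SA(0)_T2AGeneSwitch is a pBluescript KS-derived donor plasmid for recombinase-mediated cassette exchange (RMCE) into MiMIC transposon insertions, built on the pBS-KS-attB-1-2-PT-SA-SD-0 backbone. It is maintained in E. coli as a high-copy plasmid through a ColE1/pUC-type origin and selected with ampicillin via the β-lactamase gene. The usual pBluescript elements are also present: an f1 origin, a lacZα fragment with the lac promoter and operator, and flanking T7 and T3 promoters.

The payload lies between two φC31 integrase attB sites in inverted orientation. These allow φC31 integrase to swap the cassette for the attP-flanked content of a MiMIC element already sitting in the genome. The cassette is designed as an artificial exon in reading phase 0, with a splice acceptor followed by a T2A peptide and the GeneSwitch coding sequence. The splice acceptor and T2A are named in the record but not individually annotated in the feature table. GeneSwitch appears in the annotation as its three modules: a truncated GAL4 DNA-binding domain, a progesterone receptor fragment (matched by the annotation tool to a sheep homologue), and the human RelA/p65 activation domain. Together these form a hormone-ligand-dependent activator of GAL4-responsive (UAS) transgenes.

When the cassette is exchanged into a MiMIC insertion in an intron between coding exons, in the correct orientation and phase, it is spliced into the host gene's transcript. The T2A then releases GeneSwitch as a separate protein, so the effector is expressed in the endogenous pattern of that gene. The associated publication title indicates that the intended use is gene-specific cell labelling. No dedicated promoter for the cassette is recorded, consistent with expression depending on the trapped locus.
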