Addgene plasmid #125214: pBS_KS_attB2_SA(0)_T2AGeneSwitch
Purpose: Artificial phase 0 exon to include a spliced T2A-GeneSwitch effector into a locus of interest through RMCE of MiMIC insertion in an intron between coding exons of a gene
Depositing lab: Herman Dierick. Depositing organization: Baylor College of Medicine. Publication: Gene-specific cell labeling using MiMIC transposons. Gnerer JP, Venken KJ, Dierick HA. Nucleic Acids Res. 2015 Apr 30;43(8):e56. doi: 10.1093/nar/gkv113. Epub 2015 Feb 20. PubMed 25712101.
Backbone
  Vector backbone: pBS-KS-attB-1-2-PT-SA-SD-0
  Backbone manufacturer: Koen Venken
  Vector type: Other
Growth in bacteria
  Bacterial resistance: Ampicillin, 100 μg/mL
  Growth temperature: 37°C
  Growth strain: DH5alpha
  Copy number: High Copy
Gene/Insert
  Gene/Insert name: GeneSwitch
  Insert size (bp): 2875
  Tag / fusion protein: T2A (N terminal on insert)
  Cloning method: Restriction Enzyme; 5′ cloning site Unknown (unknown if destroyed)
Terms and licenses: Academic/Nonprofit Terms; Industry Terms: Not Available to Industry
How to cite: pBS_KS_attB2_SA(0)_T2AGeneSwitch was a gift from Herman Dierick (Addgene plasmid # 125214 ; http://n2t.net/addgene:125214 ; RRID:Addgene_125214)
